>Addgene plasmid #234844 | Arl13b-EGFP | addgene full sequence | sequence record 474752 | Addgene NGS Result
TAGTTATTAATAGTAATCAATTACGGGGTCATTAGTTCATAGCCCATATATGGAGTTCCGCGTTACATAA
CTTACGGTAAATGGCCCGCCTGGCTGACCGCCCAACGACCCCCGCCCATTGACGTCAATAATGACGTATG
TTCCCATAGTAACGCCAATAGGGACTTTCCATTGACGTCAATGGGTGGAGTATTTACGGTAAACTGCCCA
CTTGGCAGTACATCAAGTGTATCATATGCCAAGTACGCCCCCTATTGACGTCAATGACGGTAAATGGCCC
GCCTGGCATTATGCCCAGTACATGACCTTATGGGACTTTCCTACTTGGCAGTACATCTACGTATTAGTCA
TCGCTATTACCATGGTGATGCGGTTTTGGCAGTACATCAATGGGCGTGGATAGCGGTTTGACTCACGGGG
ATTTCCAAGTCTCCACCCCATTGACGTCAATGGGAGTTTGTTTTGGCACCAAAATCAACGGGACTTTCCA
AAATGTCGTAACAACTCCGCCCCATTGACGCAAATGGGCGGTAGGCGTGTACGGTGGGAGGTCTATATAA
GCAGAGCTGGTTTAGTGAACCGTCAGATCCGCTAGCGCTACCGGACTCAGATCTCGAGGCCACCATGTTC
AGTCTGATGGCCAGTTGCTGCGGCTGGTTCAAGCGGTGGCGGGAGCCTGTCAGAAAGGTGACTCTTTTGA
TGGTGGGACTTGATAATGCTGGTAAAACCGCAACAGCAAAGGGAATCCAAGGAGAATACCCTGAAGATGT
AGCTCCTACTGTTGGATTTTCAAAAATTAACCTTAGACAAGGAAAGTTTGAAGTCACCATCTTTGACTTG
GGAGGTGGAATAAGAATTCGGGGAATCTGGAAGAATTACTATGCTGAATCCTATGGGGTAATATTTGTTG
TGGATTCCAGTGATGAAGAGAGAATGGAAGAGACAAAAGAGGCTATGTCAGAAATGCTAAGACATCCTAG
GATATCGGGAAAGCCTATATTGGTGTTGGCAAATAAACAAGATAAAGAAGGAGCTTTAGGAGAAGCTGAT
GTCATTGAATGTCTATCTCTGGAAAAATTGGTCAATGAGCACAAGTGCCTGTGTCAGATAGAACCATGTT
CAGCAATCTCGGGGTATGGAAAGAAAATTGACAAGTCCATTAAAAAAGGCCTTTATTGGCTGCTACATGT
TATTGCAAGAGACTTTGATGCCTTAAATGAACGCATCCAAAAAGAGACAACAGAGCAGCGTGCTCTTGAG
GAACAAGAGAAACAAGAAAGAGCTGAACGAGTGCGAAAATTACGAGAAGAAAGAAAACAAAATGAACAGG
AGCAGGCTGAACTCGATGGAACCAGTGGTCTGGCTGAGTTGGACCCAGAACCAACGAATCCTTTCCAGCC
AATAGCATCTGTAATCATTGAGAACGAAGGAAAACTTGAAAGAGAGAAAAAAAACCAAAAAATGGAGAAA
GACAGTGATGGCTGCCACCTGAAACATAAAATGGAGCATGAGCAAATAGAGACACAAGGCCAGGTTAATC
ACAATGGCCAAAAAAATAATGAATTTGGACTAGTAGAAAATTATAAGGAGGCATTAACACAGCAGTTAAA
GAATGAAGATGAGACAGACCGGCCATCATTGGAATCAGCTAATGGTAAAAAGAAAACTAAGAAACTAAGA
ATGAAAAGGAACCACCGGGTAGAACCACTTAATATAGATGACTGTGCTCCTGAGAGTCCAACGCCACCCC
CACCCCCTCCTCCTGTTGGCTGGGGAACCCCTAAAGTCACTAGACTTCCAAAACTTGAGCCTCTTGGTGA
AACACATCATAATGATTTCTATAGGAAGCCACTGCCTCCCCTGGCTGTGCCACAGCGACCTAACAGTGAT
GCTCATGATGTGATCTCATTGGATCCACCGGTCGCCACCATGGTGAGCAAGGGCGAGGAGCTGTTCACCG
GGGTGGTGCCCATCCTGGTCGAGCTGGACGGCGACGTAAACGGCCACAAGTTCAGCGTGTCCGGCGAGGG
CGAGGGCGATGCCACCTACGGCAAGCTGACCCTGAAGTTCATCTGCACCACCGGCAAGCTGCCCGTGCCC
TGGCCCACCCTCGTGACCACCCTGACCTACGGCGTGCAGTGCTTCAGCCGCTACCCCGACCACATGAAGC
AGCACGACTTCTTCAAGTCCGCCATGCCCGAAGGCTACGTCCAGGAGCGCACCATCTTCTTCAAGGACGA
CGGCAACTACAAGACCCGCGCCGAGGTGAAGTTCGAGGGCGACACCCTGGTGAACCGCATCGAGCTGAAG
GGCATCGACTTCAAGGAGGACGGCAACATCCTGGGGCACAAGCTGGAGTACAACTACAACAGCCACAACG
TCTATATCATGGCCGACAAGCAGAAGAACGGCATCAAGGTGAACTTCAAGATCCGCCACAACATCGAGGA
CGGCAGCGTGCAGCTCGCCGACCACTACCAGCAGAACACCCCCATCGGCGACGGCCCCGTGCTGCTGCCC
GACAACCACTACCTGAGCACCCAGTCCGCCCTGAGCAAAGACCCCAACGAGAAGCGCGATCACATGGTCC
TGCTGGAGTTCGTGACCGCCGCCGGGATCACTCTCGGCATGGACGAGCTGTACAAGTAAAGCGGCCGCGA
CTCTAGATCATAATCAGCCATACCACATTTGTAGAGGTTTTACTTGCTTTAAAAAACCTCCCACACCTCC
CCCTGAACCTGAAACATAAAATGAATGCAATTGTTGTTGTTAACTTGTTTATTGCAGCTTATAATGGTTA
CAAATAAAGCAATAGCATCACAAATTTCACAAATAAAGCATTTTTTTCACTGCATTCTAGTTGTGGTTTG
TCCAAACTCATCAATGTATCTTAAGGCGTAAATTGTAAGCGTTAATATTTTGTTAAAATTCGCGTTAAAT
TTTTGTTAAATCAGCTCATTTTTTAACCAATAGGCCGAAATCGGCAAAATCCCTTATAAATCAAAAGAAT
AGACCGAGATAGGGT
[37 nt withheld, positions 3026-3062]
AAAGAACGTGGACTCCAACGTCAAAGG
[49 nt withheld, positions 3090-3138]
T
[91 nt withheld, positions 3140-3230]
G
[124 nt withheld, positions 3232-3355]
CAGGTGGCACTTTTCGGGGAAATGTGCGCGGAACCCCTATTTGTTTATTTTTCTAAATACATTCAAATAT
GTATCCGCTCATGAGACAATAACCCTGATAAATGCTTCAATAATATTGAAAAAGGAAGAGTCCTGAGGCG
GAAAGAACCAGCTGTGGAATGTGTGTCAGTTAGGGTGTGGAAAGTCCCCAGGCTCCCCAGCAGGCAGAAG
TATGCAAAGCATGCATCTCAATTAGTCAGCAACCAGGTGTGGAAAGTCCCCAGGCTCCCCAGCAGGCAGA
AGTATGCAAAGCATGCATCTCAATTAGTCAGCAACCATAGTCCCGCCCCTAACTCCGCCCATCCCGCCCC
TAACTCCGCCCAGTTCCGCCCATTCTCCGCCCCATGGCTGACTAATTTTTTTTATTTATGCAGAGGCCGA
GGCCGCCTCGGCCTCTGAGCTATTCCAGAAGTAGTGAGGAGGCTTTTTTGGAGGCCTAGGCTTTTGCAAA
GATCGATCAAGAGACAGGATGAGGATCGTTTCGCATGATTGAACAAGATGGATTGCACGCAGGTTCTCCG
GCCGCTTGGGTGGAGAGGCTATTCGGCTATGACTGGGCACAACAGACAATCGGCTGCTCTGATGCCGCCG
TGTTCCGGCTGTCAGCGCAGGGGCGCCCGGTTCTTTTTGTCAAGACCGACCTGTCCGGTGCCCTGAATGA
ACTGCAAGACGAGGCAGCGCGGCTATCGTGGCTGGCCACGACGGGCGTTCCTTGCGCAGCTGTGCTCGAC
GTTGTCACTGAAGCGGGAAGGGACTGGCTGCTATTGGGCGAAGTGCCGGGGCAGGATCTCCTGTCATCTC
ACCTTGCTCCTGCCGAGAAAGTATCCATCATGGCTGATGCAATGCGGCGGCTGCATACGCTTGATCCGGC
TACCTGCCCATTCGACCACCAAGCGAAACATCGCATCGAGCGAGCACGTACTCGGATGGAAGCCGGTCTT
GTCGATCAGGATGATCTGGACGAAGAGCATCAGGGGCTCGCGCCAGCCGAACTGTTCGCCAGGCTCAAGG
CGAGCATGCCCGACGGCGAGGATCTCGTCGTGACCCATGGCGATGCCTGCTTGCCGAATATCATGGTGGA
AAATGGCCGCTTTTCTGGATTCATCGACTGTGGCCGGCTGGGTGTGGCGGACCGCTATCAGGACATAGCG
TTGGCTACCCGTGATATTGCTGAAGAGCTTGGCGGCGAATGGGCTGACCGCTTCCTCGTGCTTTACGGTA
TCGCCGCTCCCGATTCGCAGCGCATCGCCTTCTATCGCCTTCTTGACGAGTTCTTCTGAGCGGGACTCTG
GGGTTCGAAATGACCGACCAAGCGACGCCCAACCTGCCATCACGAGATTTCGATTCCACCGCCGCCTTCT
ATGAAAGGTTGGGCTTCGGAATCGTTTTCCGGGACGCCGGCTGGATGATCCTCCAGCGCGGGGATCTCAT
GCTGGAGTTCTTCGCCCACCCTAGGGGGAGGCTAACTGAAACACGGAAGGAGACAATACCGGAAGGAACC
CGCGCTATGACGGCAATAAAAAGACAGAATAAAACGCACGGTGTTGGGTCGTTTGTTCATAAACGCGGGG
TTCGGTCCCAGGGCTGGCACTCTGTCGATACCCCACCGAGACCCCATTGGGGCCAATACGCCCGCGTTTC
TTCCTTTTCCCCACCCCACCCCCCAAGTTCGGGTGAAGGCCCAGGGCTCGCAGCCAACGTCGGGGCGGCA
GGCCCTGCCATAGCCTCAGGTTACTCATATATACTTTAGATTGATTTAAAACTTCATTTTTAATTTAAAA
GGATCTAGGTGAAGATCCTTTTTGATAATCTCATGACCAAAATCCCTTAACGTGAGTTTTCGTTCCACTG
AGCGTCAGACCCCGTAGAAAAGATCAAAGGATCTTCTTGAGATCCTTTTTTTCTGCGCGTAATCTGCTGC
TTGCAAACAAAAAAACCACCGCTACCAGCGGTGGTTTGTTTGCCGGATCAAGAGCTACCAACTCTTTTTC
CGAAGGTAACTGGCTTCAGCAGAGCGCAGATACCAAATACTGTTCTTCTAGTGTAGCCGTAGTTAGGCCA
CCACTTCAAGAACTCTGTAGCACCGCCTACATACCTCGCTCTGCTAATCCTGTTACCAGTGGCTGCTGCC
AGTGGCGATAAGTCGTGTCTTACCGGGTTGGACTCAAGACGATAGTTACCGGATAAGGCGCAGCGGTCGG
GCTGAACGGGGGGTTCGTGCACACAGCCCAGCTTGGAGCGAACGACCTACACCGAACTGAGATACCTACA
GCGTGAGCTATGAGAAAGCGCCACGCTTCCCGAAGGGAGAAAGGCGGACAGGTATCCGGTAAGCGGCAGG
GTCGGAACAGGAGAGCGCACGAGGGAGCTTCCAGGGGGAAACGCCTGGTATCTTTATAGTCCTGTCGGGT
TTCGCCACCTCTGACTTGAGCGTCGATTTTTGTGATGCTCGTCAGGGGGGCGGAGCCTATGGAAAAACGC
CAGCAACGCGGCCTTTTTACGGTTCCTGGCCTTTTGCTGGCCTTTTGCTCACATGTTCTTTCCTGCGTTA
TCCCCTGATTCTGTGGATAACCGTATTACCGCCATGCAT
Features (pLannotate 1.2.2; 15 found; start..end, strand, type, name):
     61..364     +  enhancer       CMV enhancer: human cytomegalovirus immediate early enhancer
    365..568     +  promoter       CMV promoter: human cytomegalovirus (CMV) immediate early promoter
    591..618     +  misc_feature   MCS (fragment): multiple cloning site
    625..1908    +  CDS            ARL13B: AR13B_HUMAN - Also known as ARL2L1. Experimental evidence at protein level: Swiss-Prot protein existence level 1. Cilium-specific protein required to control the microtubule- based, ciliary axoneme structure. May act by maintaining the association between IFT subcomplexes A and B. Binds GTP but is not able to hydrolyze it; the GTPase activity remains unclear. Required to pattern the neural tube. Involved in cerebral cortex development: required for the initial formation of a polarized radial glial scaffold, the first step in the construction of the cerebral cortex, by regulating ciliary signal
   1930..2649    +  CDS            EGFP: the original enhanced GFP (Yang et al., 1996) mammalian codon-optimized
   2666..2749    +  CDS            large T antigen (fragment): large T antigen from SV40 (simian virus 40)
   2772..2893    +  polyA_signal   SV40 poly(A) signal: SV40 polyadenylation signal
   2927..3355    -  rep_origin     f1 ori (sequence partly withheld): f1 bacteriophage origin of replication; arrow indicates direction of (+) strand synthesis
   3382..3486    +  promoter       AmpR promoter: bla
   3488..3845    +  promoter       SV40 promoter: SV40 enhancer and early promoter
   3880..4674    +  CDS            NeoR/KanR: aminoglycoside phosphotransferase from Tn5; aph(3')-II (or nptII); confers resistance to neomycin, kanamycin, and G418 (Geneticin®)
   4695..4847    +  CDS            ble (fragment): BLE_KLEPN - Experimental evidence at protein level: Swiss-Prot protein existence level 1. Binding protein with a strong affinity to the bleomycin family of antibiotics. Binds to CL990; an antimitotic-antibiotic compound. From Klebsiella pneumoniae.
   4906..4953    +  polyA_signal   HSV TK poly(A) signal: herpes simplex virus thymidine kinase polyadenylation signal (Cole and Stacy, 1985)
   5044..5060    -  polyA_signal   bGH poly(A) signal (fragment): bovine growth hormone polyadenylation signal
   5282..5870    +  rep_origin     ori: high-copy-number ColE1/pMB1/pBR322/pUC origin of replication
