[The description below was written by a language model from this plasmid's Addgene catalogue record and pLannotate feature annotations shown in this document.]
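Description:
Arl13b-EGFP is a mammalian expression plasmid of about 6 kb built on the pEGFP-N1 backbone. It encodes human ARL13B fused at its C-terminus to EGFP. The ARL13B coding sequence was inserted between the XhoI and BamHI sites of the multiple cloning site, downstream of the human cytomegalovirus immediate early enhancer and promoter. The EGFP coding sequence follows after a short linker region, and the transcript ends at an SV40 polyadenylation signal. The short "large T antigen" fragment annotated just upstream of that signal is most likely a sequence-similarity hit within the SV40-derived 3′ region rather than a functional element.

The plasmid replicates in E. coli from a high-copy ColE1/pUC-type origin and also carries an f1 origin for single-stranded DNA production. One Tn5 aminoglycoside phosphotransferase (NeoR/KanR) gene provides selection in both hosts. A bacterial bla-type promoter drives it for kanamycin resistance, and the SV40 enhancer/early promoter drives it for G418 selection of mammalian cells, with an HSV TK poly(A) signal terminating this cassette. The small ble and bGH poly(A) fragments in the annotation appear to be backbone remnants or partial matches, not working parts.

ARL13B is a small Arf-like GTP-binding protein that localises to cilia and is needed for normal axoneme structure and ciliary signalling. An EGFP fusion of this kind can therefore be used to follow the protein, and the ciliary membrane, by fluorescence microscopy in transfected cells. The associated study concerns how ciliary targeting signals direct proteins to ciliary membranes, which fits that use, though the record states the purpose only as expression of the tagged protein.
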