Addgene plasmid #234844: Arl13b-EGFP
Purpose: A mammalian expression plasmid encoding Arl13b with EGFP at C-terminus.
Depositing lab: Lei Lu. Depositing organization: Nanyang Technological University (NTU). Publication: A ternary complex comprising transportin1, Rab8 and the ciliary targeting signal directs proteins to ciliary membranes. Madugula V, Lu L. J Cell Sci. 2016 Oct 15;129(20):3922-3934. Epub 2016 Sep 15. 10.1242/jcs.194019 PubMed 27633000.
Backbone
  Vector backbone: pEGFP-N1
  Backbone manufacturer: clonetech
  Vector type: Mammalian Expression
  Selectable markers: Neomycin (select with G418)
Growth in bacteria
  Bacterial resistance: Kanamycin, 50 μg/mL
  Growth temperature: 37°C
  Growth strain: DH5alpha
  Copy number: High Copy
Gene/Insert
  Gene/Insert name: Arl13b
  Species: H. sapiens (human)
  Entrez Gene: ARL13B (a.k.a. ARL2L1, JBTS8)
  Cloning method: Restriction Enzyme; 5′ cloning site XhoI (unknown if destroyed); 3′ cloning site BamHI (unknown if destroyed)
  Sequencing primers: 5′ CMV-profo; 3′ EGFP-R
Terms and licenses: Academic/Nonprofit Terms; Industry Terms: Not Available to Industry
How to cite: Arl13b-EGFP was a gift from Lei Lu (Addgene plasmid # 234844 ; http://n2t.net/addgene:234844 ; RRID:Addgene_234844)
